>Addgene plasmid #74592 | pKHR4 | addgene full sequence | sequence record 199005 | Addgene NGS Result
TTGTAATACGACTCACTATAGGGCGAATTGGAGCTCCACCGCGGTGGCGGCCAGGTCCTTTAGTCGGGTA
TTCGGGTAGGGATAACAGGGTAATGGCGGCCGCTCTAGAACTAGTGGATCCCCCGGGCTGCAGGAATTCG
ATATCAAGCTTATCGATACCGTCGACCTCGAGCCGCCATTACCCTGTTATCCCTACCCGAATACCCGACT
AAAGGACCGGTACCAGCTTTTGTTCCCTTTAGTGAGGGTTAATTTCGAGCTTGGCGTAATCATGGTCATA
GCTGTTTCCTGTGTGAAATTGTTATCCGCTCACAATTCCACACAACATACGAGCCGGAAGCATAAAGTGT
AAAGCCTGGGGTGCCTAATGAGTGAGCTAACTCACATTAATTGCGTTGCGCTCACTGCCCGCTTTCCAGT
CGGGAAACCTGTCGTGCCAGCTGCATTAATGAATCGGCCAACGCGCGGGGAGAGGCGGTTTGCGTATTGG
GCGCTCTTCCGCTTCCTCGCTCACTGACTCGCTGCGCTCGGTCGTTCGGCTGCGGCGAGCGGTATCAGCT
CACTCAAAGGCGGTAATACGGTTATCCACAGAATCAGGGGATAACGCAGGAAAGAACATGTGAGCAAAAG
GCCAGCAAAAGGCCAGGAACCGTAAAAAGGCCGCGTTGCTGGCGTTTTTCCATAGGCTCCGCCCCCCTGA
CGAGCATCACAAAAATCGACGCTCAAGTCAGAGGTGGCGAAACCCGACAGGACTATAAAGATACCAGGCG
TTTCCCCCTGGAAGCTCCCTCGTGCGCTCTCCTGTTCCGACCCTGCCGCTTACCGGATACCTGTCCGCCT
TTCTCCCTTCGGGAAGCGTGGCGCTTTCTCATAGCTCACGCTGTAGGTATCTCAGTTCGGTGTAGGTCGT
TCGCTCCAAGCTGGGCTGTGTGCACGAACCCCCCGTTCAGCCCGACCGCTGCGCCTTATCCGGTAACTAT
CGTCTTGAGTCCAACCCGGTAAGACACGACTTATCGCCACTGGCAGCAGCCACTGGTAACAGGATTAGCA
GAGCGAGGTATGTAGGCGGTGCTACAGAGTTCTTGAAGTGGTGGCCTAACTACGGCTACACTAGAAGAAC
AGTATTTGGTATCTGCGCTCTGCTGAAGCCAGTTACCTTCGGAAAAAGAGTTGGTAGCTCTTGATCCGGC
AAACAAACCACCGCTGGTAGCGGTGGTTTTTTTGTTTGCAAGCAGCAGATTACGCGCAGAAAAAAAGGAT
CTCAAGAAGATCCTTTGATCTTTTCTACGGGGTCTGACGCTCAGTGGAACGAAAACTCACGTTAAGGGAT
TTTGGTCATGAGATTATCAAAAAGGATCTTCACCTAGATCCTTTTAAATTAAAAATGAAGTTTTAAATCA
ATCTAAAGTATATATGAGTAAACTTGGTCTGACAGTTACCAATGCTTAATCAGTGAGGCACCTATCTCAG
CGATCTGTCTATTTCGTTCATCCATAGTTGCCTGACTCCCCGTCGTGTAGATAACTACGATACGGGAGGG
CTTACCATCTGGCCCCAGTGCTGCAATGATACCGCGAGACCCACGCTCACCGGCTCCAGATTTATCAGCA
ATAAACCAGCCAGCCGGAAGGGCCGAGCGCAGAAGTGGTCCTGCAACTTTATCCGCCTCCATCCAGTCTA
TTAATTGTTGCCGGGAAGCTAGAGTAAGTAGTTCGCCAGTTAATAGTTTGCGCAACGTTGTTGCCATTGC
TACAGGCATCGTGGTGTCACGCTCGTCGTTTGGTATGGCTTCATTCAGCTCCGGTTCCCAACGATCAAGG
CGAGTTACATGATCCCCCATGTTGTGCAAAAAAGCGGTTAGCTCCTTCGGTCCTCCGATCGTTGTCAGAA
GTAAGTTGGCCGCAGTGTTATCACTCATGGTTATGGCAGCACTGCATAATTCTCTTACTGTCATGCCATC
CGTAAGATGCTTTTCTGTGACTGGTGAGTACTCAACCAAGTCATTCTGAGAATAGTGTATGCGGCGACCG
AGTTGCTCTTGCCCGGCGTCAATACGGGATAATACCGCGCCACATAGCAGAACTTTAAAAGTGCTCATCA
TTGGAAAACGTTCTTCGGGGCGAAAACTCTCAAGGATCTTACCGCTGTTGAGATCCAGTTCGATGTAACC
CACTCGTGCACCCAACTGATCTTCAGCATCTTTTACTTTCACCAGCGTTTCTGGGTGAGCAAAAACAGGA
AGGCAAAATGCCGCAAAAAAGGGAATAAGGGCGACACGGAAATGTTGAATACTCATACTCTTCCTTTTTC
AATATTATTGAAGCATTTATCAGGGTTATTGTCTCATGAGCGGATACATATTTGAATGTATTTAGAAAAA
TAAACAAATAGGGGTTCCGCGCACATTTCCCCGAAAAGTGCCACCTAAATTGTAAGCGTTAATATTTTGT
TAAAATTCGCGTTAAATTTTTGTTAAATCAGCTCATTTTTTAACCAATAGGCCGAAATCGGCAAAATCCC
TTATAAATCAAAAGAATAGACCGAGATAGGGT
[37 nt withheld, positions 2553-2589]
AAAGAACGTGGACTCCAACGTCAAAGG
[49 nt withheld, positions 2617-2665]
T
[91 nt withheld, positions 2667-2757]
G
[124 nt withheld, positions 2759-2882]
CCCATTCGCCATTCAGGCTGCGCAACTGTTGGGAAGGGCGATCGGTGCGGGCCTCTTCGCTATTACGCCA
GCTGGCGAAAGGGGGATGTGCTGCAAGGCGATTAAGTTGGGTAACGCCAGGGTTTTCCCAGTCACGACGT
TGTAAAACGACGGCCAGTGAA
Features (pLannotate 1.2.2; 13 found; start..end, strand, type, name):
      4..22      +  promoter       T7 promoter: promoter for bacteriophage T7 RNA polymerase
     31..52      +  misc_feature   MCS (fragment): pBluescript multiple cloning site
     94..172     +  misc_feature   MCS (fragment): pBluescript multiple cloning site
    236..254     -  promoter       T3 promoter: promoter for bacteriophage T3 RNA polymerase
    299..315     -  protein_bind   lac operator: The lac repressor binds to the lac operator to inhibit transcription in E. coli. This inhibition can be relieved by adding lactose or isopropyl-β-D-thiogalactopyranoside (IPTG). lac repressor encoded by lacI
    323..353     -  promoter       lac promoter: promoter for the E. coli lac operon
    368..389     -  protein_bind   CAP binding site: CAP binding activates transcription in the presence of cAMP. E. coli catabolite activator protein
    402..494     -  CDS            lacI (fragment): lac repressor; lacI; The lac repressor binds to the lac operator to inhibit transcription in E. coli. This inhibition can be relieved by adding lactose or isopropyl-β-D-thiogalactopyranoside (IPTG).
    677..1265    -  rep_origin     ori: high-copy-number ColE1/pMB1/pBR322/pUC origin of replication
   1436..2296    -  CDS            AmpR: β-lactamase; bla; confers resistance to ampicillin, carbenicillin, and related antibiotics
   2297..2401    -  promoter       AmpR promoter: bla
   2454..2882    -  rep_origin     f1 ori (sequence partly withheld): f1 bacteriophage origin of replication; arrow indicates direction of (+) strand synthesis
   2887..1       -  CDS            lacZα (fragment) (across the origin): LacZα fragment of β-galactosidase; lacZ fragment
