[The description below was written by a language model from this plasmid's Addgene catalogue record and pLannotate feature annotations shown in this document.]
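Description:
pKHR4 is an empty cloning backbone derived from pBluescript SK+, in which the multiple cloning site is flanked by two I-SceI meganuclease recognition sites placed in an inverted, head-to-head orientation. It is a small (about 3 kb) high-copy bacterial plasmid propagated in E. coli through a ColE1/pUC-type origin and selected with ampicillin via the β-lactamase gene and its native promoter. An f1 phage origin inherited from pBluescript is also present, which in principle permits single-stranded DNA production.

The annotated features show the usual pBluescript architecture around the cloning region. The polylinker appears as two separate fragments, consistent with it having been modified. It sits between opposing T7 and T3 promoters and lies next to the lac promoter, lac operator and CAP binding site, along with partial lacZα and lacI remnants. Because lacZα is annotated only as a fragment, the record does not establish whether blue/white screening is retained. The I-SceI sites themselves are not called in the automated feature table but are described in the catalogue entry, and they presumably occupy the unannotated sequence around the polylinker fragments. There is no insert, eukaryotic promoter or reporter.

I-SceI recognises a long, rare site, so any fragment cloned by restriction digestion into the polylinker can be released from the vector backbone as a defined linear piece. The associated publication concerns precise editing of the zebrafish genome, which suggests use as a carrier for donor DNA, although the record does not spell out the exact application. The depositor notes that the strong palindromic sequences formed by the inverted sites make sequencing across the empty polylinker difficult unless the plasmid is first linearised.
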