Addgene plasmid #74592: pKHR4
Purpose: (Empty Backbone) an ampR plasmid built from pBluescript: the multiple cloning site (mcs) flanked by inverted head-to-head oriented I-SceI sites. Genbank accession number is KU144822.
Depositing lab: David Grunwald. Depositing organization: University of Utah. Publication: Precise Editing of the Zebrafish Genome Made Simple and Efficient. Hoshijima K, Jurynec MJ, Grunwald DJ. Dev Cell. 2016 Mar 21;36(6):654-67. doi: 10.1016/j.devcel.2016.02.015. PubMed 27003937.
Backbone
  Vector backbone: pBluscript SK+
  Backbone size (bp): 2878
Growth in bacteria
  Bacterial resistance: Ampicillin, 100 μg/mL
  Growth temperature: 37°C
  Growth strain: DH5alpha
  Copy number: High Copy
Gene/Insert
  Cloning method: Restriction Enzyme
  Sequencing primers: 5′ GTAAAACGACGGCCAGTGA; 3′ GGAAACAGCTATGACCATGAT
Terms and licenses: Academic/Nonprofit Terms; Industry Terms: Not Available to Industry
Depositor comments: For sequencing multiple cloning sites (mcs) in the empty vector, linearize the plasmid by cutting at a restriction enzyme site, i.e., EcoRI or BamHI, because strong palindromic sequences flank the mcs make sequencing difficult.
How to cite: pKHR4 was a gift from David Grunwald (Addgene plasmid # 74592 ; http://n2t.net/addgene:74592 ; RRID:Addgene_74592)
