>Addgene plasmid #74592 | pKHR4 | addgene partial sequence | sequence record 203587 | F1ori-R 5'-AGGGAAGAAAGCGAAAGGAG-3'
[53 nt withheld, positions 1-53]
CCCATTCGCCATTCAGGCTGCGCAACTGTTGGGAAGGGCGATCGGTGCGGGCCTCTTCGCTATTACGCCA
GCTGGCGAAAGGGGGATGTGCTGCAAGGCGATTAAGTTGGGTAACGCCAGGGTTTTCCCAGTCACGACGT
TGTAAAACGACGGCCAGTGAATTGTAATACGACTCACTATAGGGCGAATTGGAGCTCCACCGCGGTGGCG
GCCAGGCCTTTAGTCGGGTATTCGGGTAGGGATAACAGGGTAATGGCGGC
