>Addgene plasmid #74592 | pKHR4 | addgene partial sequence | sequence record 203588 | pBR322ori-F 5'-GGGAAACGCCTGGTATCTTT-3'
TTGAGCGTCGATTTTTGTGATGCTCGTCAGGGGGGCGGAGCCTATGGAAAAACGCCAGCAACGCGGCCTT
TTTACGGTTCCTGGCCTTTTGCTGGCCTTTTGCTCACATGTTCTTTCCTGCGTTATCCCCTGATTCTGTG
GATAACCGTATTACCGCCTTTGAGTGAGCTGATACCGCTCGCCGCAGCCGAACGACCGAGCGCAGCGAGT
CAGTGAGCGAGGAAGCGGAAGAGCGCCCAATACGCAAACCGCCTCTCCCCGCGCGTTGGCCGATTCATTA
ATGCAGCTGGCACGACAGGTTTCCCGACTGGAAAGCGGGCAGTGAGCGCAACGCAATTAATGTGAGTTAG
CTCACTCATTAGGCACCCCAGGCTTTACACTTTATGCTTCCGGCTCGTATGTTGTGTGGAATTGTGAGCG
GATAACAATTTCACACAGGAAACAGCTATGACCATGATTACGCCAAGCTCGAAATTAACCCTCACTAAAG
GGAACAAAAGCTGGTACCG
